Addgene plasmid #154567: pEPYC0CM0410
Purpose: Phytobricks Level 0 part
Depositing lab: Nicola Patron. Depositing organization: Earlham Institute. Publication: Rational design of minimal synthetic promoters for plants. Cai YM, Kallam K, Tidd H, Gendarini G, Salzman A, Patron NJ. Nucleic Acids Res. 2020 Aug 28. pii: 5897334. doi: 10.1093/nar/gkaa682. PubMed 32856047.
Backbone
  Vector backbone: pUAP1
  Vector type: Synthetic Biology
Growth in bacteria
  Bacterial resistance: Chloramphenicol, 25 μg/mL
  Growth temperature: 37°C
  Growth strain: NEB Stable
  Copy number: High Copy
Gene/Insert
  Gene/Insert name: MinSyn_104
  Species: Synthetic
  Cloning method: Restriction Enzyme; 5′ cloning site BpiI (destroyed during cloning); 3′ cloning site BpiI (destroyed during cloning)
Terms and licenses: Academic/Nonprofit Terms; Industry Terms: Not Available to Industry
Depositor comments: Please visit https://www.biorxiv.org/content/10.1101/2020.05.14.095406v1 for bioRxiv preprint.
How to cite: pEPYC0CM0410 was a gift from Nicola Patron (Addgene plasmid # 154567 ; http://n2t.net/addgene:154567 ; RRID:Addgene_154567)
