[The description below was written by a language model from this plasmid's Addgene catalogue record and pLannotate feature annotations shown in this document.]
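Description:
pEPYC0CM0410 is a small (about 2.5 kb) Phytobricks Level 0 part plasmid built in the pUAP1 universal acceptor backbone, a synthetic-biology vector for storing standardised DNA parts used in Type IIS (Golden Gate/MoClo-style) assembly of plant constructs. It is propagated in E. coli from a high-copy ColE1/pUC-type origin and selected with chloramphenicol through a cat gene driven by its native promoter and followed by the lambda t0 terminator. Additional bacterial terminators, including a his operon terminator, flank the insert region, which should insulate the cloned part from read-through transcription in the bacterial host.

The payload is MinSyn_104, a fully synthetic sequence that was inserted using BpiI sites that were destroyed during cloning, as is usual when a part is domesticated into a universal acceptor. The name and the associated work on rational design of minimal synthetic plant promoters suggest that the part is a minimal synthetic promoter, although the record does not spell out its composition or the cis-elements it contains. The automated annotation detects three very short matches to the CaMV 35S promoter, each just over 20 bp, within the insert region. This fits a designed promoter that borrows short 35S-derived motifs or core sequence rather than carrying a full 35S promoter.

The plasmid has no coding sequence, reporter, plant selection marker or T-DNA borders of its own, so it is not an expression or transformation vector. It serves as a reusable promoter part to be released and combined with other Level 0 parts, such as coding sequences and terminators, into higher-level transcriptional units for testing or controlling gene expression in plants.
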