Features (pLannotate 1.2.2; 9 found; start..end, strand, type, name):
     96..139     -  terminator     bacterial terminator: putative bacterial transcription terminator
    264..286     +  promoter       CaMV 35S promoter (fragment): strong constitutive promoter from cauliflower mosaic virus
    310..332     +  promoter       CaMV 35S promoter (fragment): strong constitutive promoter from cauliflower mosaic virus
    439..460     +  promoter       CaMV 35S promoter (fragment): strong constitutive promoter from cauliflower mosaic virus
    597..654     +  terminator     his operon terminator: This putative transcriptin terminator from the E. coli his operon has a 2-bp deletion introduced during synthesis. Its efficiency has not been determined.
    849..1437    -  rep_origin     ori: high-copy-number ColE1/pMB1/pBR322/pUC origin of replication
   1620..1714    -  terminator     lambda t0 terminator: transcription terminator from phage lambda
   1738..2394    -  CDS            cat: CAT_ECOLX - Experimental evidence at protein level: Swiss-Prot protein existence level 1. This enzyme is an effector of chloramphenicol resistance in bacteria. From Escherichia coli. This protein is used as a marker in many commonly used cloning vectors, such as pACYC184.
   2395..10      -  promoter       cat promoter (across the origin): promoter of the E. coli cat gene encoding chloramphenicol acetyltransferase
>Addgene plasmid #154567 | pEPYC0CM0410 | addgene full sequence | sequence record 326557 | Addgene NGS Result
CTTACGTGCCCGATCAACTCGAGTGCCACCTGACGTCTAAGAAACCATTATTATCATGACATTAACCTAT
AAAAATAGGCGTATCACGAGGCAGAATTTCAGATAAAAAAAATCCTTAGCTTTCGCTAAGGATGATTTCT
GGAATTCGGTCTCAGGAGGGAGGCGTGTCGTTTTAGTGAGGATCGAAAGGACAGTAACTGCTAGGAGGAC
CGATGCTGATCTTCCATCAACAAATAATCCAAGTAAGGTAGGTCACGACCACTATAATTTCGGGAAACCT
CCTCGGCTATCGCTTTAGCAAGACCTCTACATTGCGATAAAGGAAAGGCTATGCCCAATTATGACCCCCG
CCGATGACGCGGGAAAAACTGGTACTTGTTGAAGCATCTTCCACTATGCCCAATGGTGGAGCACGACAAA
ACTGGTACTTGTGTACAGCTGACGTAAGGGATGACGCACATATCAGCTTAGCAAGACCTCTTGAAGATAA
GATAATAATGTTGAAGATAAGATGCCTGCCTTGATGACTATATAAGGTTTTGCTATTCATTGAAAGCAGT
AGTGACTGATTTGTATATATACTCGAGACCCTGCAGTCCGGCAAAAAAGGGCAAGGTGTCACCACCCTGC
CCTTTTTCTTTAAAACCGAAAAGATTACTTCGCGTTATGCAGGCTTCCTCGCTCACTGACTCGCTGCGCT
CGGTCGTTCGGCTGCGGCGAGCGGTATCAGCTCACTCAAAGGCGGTAATACGGTTATCCACAGAATCAGG
GGATAACGCAGGAAAGAACATGTGAGCAAAAGGCCAGCAAAAGGCCAGGAACCGTAAAAAGGCCGCGTTG
CTGGCGTTTTTCCACAGGCTCCGCCCCCCTGACGAGCATCACAAAAATCGACGCTCAAGTCAGAGGTGGC
GAAACCCGACAGGACTATAAAGATACCAGGCGTTTCCCCCTGGAAGCTCCCTCGTGCGCTCTCCTGTTCC
GACCCTGCCGCTTACCGGATACCTGTCCGCCTTTCTCCCTTCGGGAAGCGTGGCGCTTTCTCATAGCTCA
CGCTGTAGGTATCTCAGTTCGGTGTAGGTCGTTCGCTCCAAGCTGGGCTGTGTGCACGAACCCCCCGTTC
AGCCCGACCGCTGCGCCTTATCCGGTAACTATCGTCTTGAGTCCAACCCGGTAAGACACGACTTATCGCC
ACTGGCAGCAGCCACTGGTAACAGGATTAGCAGAGCGAGGTATGTAGGCGGTGCTACAGAGTTCTTGAAG
TGGTGGCCTAACTACGGCTACACTAGAAGAACAGTATTTGGTATCTGCGCTCTGCTGAAGCCAGTTACCT
TCGGAAAAAGAGTTGGTAGCTCTTGATCCGGCAAACAAACCACCGCTGGTAGCGGTGGTTTTTTTGTTTG
CAAGCAGCAGATTACGCGCAGAAAAAAAGGATCTCAAGAAGATCCTTTGATCTTTTCTACGGGGTCTGAC
GCTCAGTGGAACGAAAACTCACGTTAAGGGATTTTGGTCATGAGATTATCAAAAAGGATCTTCACCTAGA
TCCTTTTAAATTAAAAATGAAGTTTTAAATCAATCTAAAGTATATATGAGTAAACTTGGTCTGACAGCTC
GAGGCTTGGATTCTCACCAATAAAAAACGCCCGGCGGCAACCGAGCGTTCTGAACAAATCCAGATGGAGT
TCTGAGGTCATTACTGGATCTATCAACAGGAGTCCAAGCGAGCTCGATATCAAATTACGCCCCGCCCTGC
CACTCATCGCAGTACTGTTGTAATTCATTAAGCATTCTGCCGACATGGAAGCCATCACAAACGGCATGAT
GAACCTGAATCGCCAGCGGCATCAGCACCTTGTCGCCTTGCGTATAATATTTGCCCATGGTGAAAACGGG
GGCGAAGAAGTTGTCCATATTGGCCACGTTTAAATCAAAACTGGTGAAACTCACCCAGGGATTGGCTGAG
ACGAAAAACATATTCTCAATAAACCCTTTAGGGAAATAGGCCAGGTTTTCACCGTAACACGCCACATCTT
GCGAATATATGTGTAGAAACTGCCGGAAATCGTCGTGGTATTCACTCCAGAGCGATGAAAACGTTTCAGT
TTGCTCATGGAAAACGGTGTAACAAGGGTGAACACTATCCCATATCACCAGCTCACCGTCTTTCATTGCC
ATACGAAATTCCGGATGAGCATTCATCAGGCGGGCAAGAATGTGAATAAAGGCCGGATAAAACTTGTGCT
TATTTTTCTTTACGGTCTTTAAAAAGGCCGTAATATCCAGCTGAACGGTCTGGTTATAGGTACATTGAGC
AACTGACTGAAATGCCTCAAAATGTTCTTTACGATGCCATTGGGATATATCAACGGTGGTATATCCAGTG
ATTTTTTTCTCCATTTTAGCTTCCTTAGCTCCTGAAAATCTCGATAACTCAAAAAATACGCCCGGTAGTG
ATCTTATTTCATTATGGTGAAAGTTGGAACCT
